>Addgene plasmid #206286 | pDL25_Cas9-His Δcys E1207C | addgene full sequence | sequence record 408076 | Addgene NGS Result
TTGAGATCCTTTTTTTCTGCGCGTAATCTGCTGCTTGCAAACAAAAAAACCACCGCTACCAGCGGTGGTT
TGTTTGCCGGATCAAGAGCTACCAACTCTTTTTCCGAAGGTAACTGGCTTCAGCAGAGCGCAGATACCAA
ATACTGTCCTTCTAGTGTAGCCGTAGTTAGGCCACCACTTCAAGAACTCTGTAGCACCGCCTACATACCT
CGCTCTGCTAATCCTGTTACCAGTGGCTGCTGCCAGTGGCGATAAGTCGTGTCTTACCGGGTTGGACTCA
AGACGATAGTTACCGGATAAGGCGCAGCGGTCGGGCTGAACGGGGGGTTCGTGCACACAGCCCAGCTTGG
AGCGAACGACCTACACCGAACTGAGATACCTACAGCGTGAGCTATGAGAAAGCGCCACGCTTCCCGAAGG
GAGAAAGGCGGACAGGTATCCGGTAAGCGGCAGGGTCGGAACAGGAGAGCGCACGAGGGAGCTTCCAGGG
GGAAACGCCTGGTATCTTTATAGTCCTGTCGGGTTTCGCCACCTCTGACTTGAGCGTCGATTTTTGTGAT
GCTCGTCAGGGGGGCGGAGCCTATGGAAAAACGCCAGCAACGCGGCCTTTTTACGGTTCCTGGCCTTTTG
CTGGCCTTTTGCTCACATGTTCTTTCCTGCGTTATCCCCTGATTCTGTGGATAACCGTATTACCGCCTTT
GAGTGAGCTGATACCGCTCGCCGCAGCCGAACGACCGAGCGCAGCGAGTCAGTGAGCGAGGAAGCGGAAG
AGCGCCTGATGCGGTATTTTCTCCTTACGCATCTGTGCGGTATTTCACACCGCAATGGTGCACTCTCAGT
ACAATCTGCTCTGATGCCGCATAGTTAAGCCAGTATACACTCCGCTATCGCTACGTGACTGGGTCATGGC
TGCGCCCCGACACCCGCCAACACCCGCTGACGCGCCCTGACGGGCTTGTCTGCTCCCGGCATCCGCTTAC
AGACAAGCTGTGACCGTCTCCGGGAGCTGCATGTGTCAGAGGTTTTCACCGTCATCACCGAAACGCGCGA
GGCAGCTGCGGTAAAGCTCATCAGCGTGGTCGTGAAGCGATTCACAGATGTCTGCCTGTTCATCCGCGTC
CAGCTCGTTGAGTTTCTCCAGAAGCGTTAATGTCTGGCTTCTGATAAAGCGGGCCATGTTAAGGGCGGTT
TTTTCCTGTTTGGTCACTGATGCCTCCGTGTAAGGGGGATTTCTGTTCATGGGGGTAATGATACCGATGA
AACGAGAGAGGATGCTCACGATACGGGTTACTGATGATGAACATGCCCGGTTACTGGAACGTTGTGAGGG
TAAACAACTGGCGGTATGGATGCGGCGGGACCAGAGAAAAATCACTCAGGGTCAATGCCAGCGCTTCGTT
AATACAGATGTAGGTGTTCCACAGGGTAGCCAGCAGCATCCTGCGATGCAGATCCGGAACATAATGGTGC
AGGGCGCTGACTTCCGCGTTTCCAGACTTTACGAAACACGGAAACCGAAGACCATTCATGTTGTTGCTCA
GGTCGCAGACGTTTTGCAGCAGCAGTCGCTTCACGTTCGCTCGCGTATCGGTGATTCATTCTGCTAACCA
GTAAGGCAACCCCGCCAGCCTAGCCGGGTCCTCAACGACAGGAGCACGATCATGCGCACCCGTGGGGCCG
CCATGCCGGCGATAATGGCCTGCTTCTCGCCGAAACGTTTGGTGGCGGGACCAGTGACGAAGGCTTGAGC
GAGGGCGTGCAAGATTCCGAATACCGCAAGCGACAGGCCGATCATCGTCGCGCTCCAGCGAAAGCGGTCC
TCGCCGAAAATGACCCAGAGCGCTGCCGGCACCTGTCCTACGAGTTGCATGATAAAGAAGACAGTCATAA
GTGCGGCGACGATAGTCATGCCCCGCGCCCACCGGAAGGAGCTGACTGGGTTGAAGGCTCTCAAGGGCAT
CGGTCGAGATCCCGGTGCCTAATGAGTGAGCTAACTTACATTAATTGCGTTGCGCTCACTGCCCGCTTTC
CAGTCGGGAAACCTGTCGTGCCAGCTGCATTAATGAATCGGCCAACGCGCGGGGAGAGGCGGTTTGCGTA
TTGGGCGCCAGGGTGGTTTTTCTTTTCACCAGTGAGACGGGCAACAGCTGATTGCCCTTCACCGCCTGGC
CCTGAGAGAGTTGCAGCAAGCGGTCCACGCTGGTTTGCCCCAGCAGGCGAAAATCCTGTTTGATGGTGGT
TAACGGCGGGATATAACATGAGCTGTCTTCGGTATCGTCGTATCCCACTACCGAGATATCCGCACCAACG
CGCAGCCCGGACTCGGTAATGGCGCGCATTGCGCCCAGCGCCATCTGATCGTTGGCAACCAGCATCGCAG
TGGGAACGATGCCCTCATTCAGCATTTGCATGGTTTGTTGAAAACCGGACATGGCACTCCAGTCGCCTTC
CCGTTCCGCTATCGGCTGAATTTGATTGCGAGTGAGATATTTATGCCAGCCAGCCAGACGCAGACGCGCC
GAGACAGAACTTAATGGGCCCGCTAACAGCGCGATTTGCTGGTGACCCAATGCGACCAGATGCTCCACGC
CCAGTCGCGTACCGTCTTCATGGGAGAAAATAATACTGTTGATGGGTGTCTGGTCAGAGACATCAAGAAA
TAACGCCGGAACATTAGTGCAGGCAGCTTCCACAGCAATGGCATCCTGGTCATCCAGCGGATAGTTAATG
ATCAGCCCACTGACGCGTTGCGCGAGAAGATTGTGCACCGCCGCTTTACAGGCTTCGACGCCGCTTCGTT
CTACCATCGACACCACCACGCTGGCACCCAGTTGATCGGCGCGAGATTTAATCGCCGCGACAATTTGCGA
CGGCGCGTGCAGGGCCAGACTGGAGGTGGCAACGCCAATCAGCAACGACTGTTTGCCCGCCAGTTGTTGT
GCCACGCGGTTGGGAATGTAATTCAGCTCCGCCATCGCCGCTTCCACTTTTTCCCGCGTTTTCGCAGAAA
CGTGGCTGGCCTGGTTCACCACGCGGGAAACGGTCTGATAAGAGACACCGGCATACTCTGCGACATCGTA
TAACGTTACTGGTTTCACATTCACCACCCTGAATTGACTCTCTTCCGGGCGCTATCATGCCATACCGCGA
AAGGTTTTGCGCCATTCGATGGTGTCCGGGATCTCGACGCTCTCCCTTATGCGACTCCTGCATTAGGAAG
CAGCCCAGTAGTAGGTTGAGGCCGTTGAGCACCGCCGCCGCAAGGAATGGTGCATGCAAGGAGATGGCGC
CCAACAGTCCCCCGGCCACGGGGCCTGCCACCATACCCACGCCGAAACAAGCGCTCATGAGCCCGAAGTG
GCGAGCCCGATCTTCCCCATCGGTGATGTCGGCGATATAGGCGCCAGCAACCGCACCTGTGGCGCCGGTG
ATGCCGGCCACGATGCGTCCGGCGTAGAGGATCGAGATCTCGATCCCGCGAAATTAATACGACTCACTAT
AGGGGAATTGTGAGCGGATAACAATTCCCCTCTAGAAATAATTTTGTTTAACTTTAAGAAGGAGATATAC
CATGGGGTTTATGCCCAAGAAGAAGAGGAAGGTGATGGATAAGAAATACTCAATAGGCTTAGATATCGGC
ACAAATAGCGTCGGATGGGCGGTGATCACTGATGAATATAAGGTTCCGTCTAAAAAGTTCAAGGTTCTGG
GAAATACAGACCGCCACAGTATCAAAAAAAATCTTATAGGGGCTCTTTTATTTGACAGTGGAGAGACAGC
GGAAGCGACTCGTCTCAAACGGACAGCTCGTAGAAGGTATACACGTCGGAAGAATCGTATTAGCTATCTA
CAGGAGATTTTTTCAAATGAGATGGCGAAAGTAGATGATAGTTTCTTTCATCGACTTGAAGAGTCTTTTT
TGGTGGAAGAAGACAAGAAGCATGAACGTCATCCTATTTTTGGAAATATAGTAGATGAAGTTGCTTATCA
TGAGAAATATCCAACTATCTATCATCTGCGAAAAAAATTGGTAGATTCTACTGATAAAGCGGATTTGCGC
TTAATCTATTTGGCCTTAGCGCATATGATTAAGTTTCGTGGTCATTTTTTGATTGAGGGAGATTTAAATC
CTGATAATAGTGATGTGGACAAACTATTTATCCAGTTGGTACAAACCTACAATCAATTATTTGAAGAAAA
CCCTATTAACGCAAGTGGAGTAGATGCTAAAGCGATTCTTTCTGCACGATTGAGTAAATCAAGACGATTA
GAAAATCTCATTGCTCAGCTCCCCGGTGAGAAGAAAAATGGCTTATTTGGGAATCTCATTGCTTTGTCAT
TGGGTTTGACCCCTAATTTTAAATCAAATTTTGATTTGGCAGAAGATGCTAAATTACAGCTTTCAAAAGA
TACTTACGATGATGATTTAGATAATTTATTGGCGCAAATTGGAGATCAATATGCTGATTTGTTTTTGGCA
GCTAAGAATTTATCAGATGCTATTTTACTTTCAGATATCCTAAGAGTAAATACTGAAATAACTAAGGCTC
CCCTATCAGCTTCAATGATTAAACGCTACGATGAACATCATCAAGACTTGACTCTTTTAAAAGCTTTAGT
TCGACAACAACTTCCAGAAAAGTATAAAGAAATCTTTTTTGATCAATCAAAAAACGGATATGCAGGTTAT
ATTGATGGGGGAGCTAGCCAAGAAGAATTTTATAAATTTATCAAACCAATTTTAGAAAAAATGGATGGTA
CTGAGGAATTATTGGTGAAACTAAATCGTGAAGATTTGCTGCGCAAGCAACGGACCTTTGACAACGGCTC
TATTCCCCATCAAATTCACTTGGGTGAGCTGCATGCTATTTTGAGAAGACAAGAAGACTTTTATCCATTT
TTAAAAGACAATCGTGAGAAGATTGAAAAAATCTTGACTTTTCGAATTCCTTATTATGTTGGTCCATTGG
CGCGTGGCAATAGTCGTTTTGCATGGATGACTCGGAAGTCTGAAGAAACAATTACCCCATGGAATTTTGA
AGAAGTTGTCGATAAAGGTGCTTCAGCTCAATCATTTATTGAACGCATGACAAACTTTGATAAAAATCTT
CCAAATGAAAAAGTACTACCAAAACATAGTTTGCTTTATGAGTATTTTACGGTTTATAACGAATTGACAA
AGGTCAAATATGTTACTGAAGGAATGCGAAAACCAGCATTTCTTTCAGGTGAACAGAAGAAAGCCATTGT
TGATTTACTCTTCAAAACAAATCGAAAAGTAACCGTTAAGCAATTAAAAGAAGATTATTTCAAAAAAATA
GAAAGCTTTGATAGTGTTGAAATTTCAGGAGTTGAAGATAGATTTAATGCTTCATTAGGTACCTACCATG
ATTTGCTAAAAATTATTAAAGATAAAGATTTTTTGGATAATGAAGAAAATGAAGATATCTTAGAGGATAT
TGTTTTAACATTGACCTTATTTGAAGATAGGGAGATGATTGAGGAAAGACTTAAAACATATGCTCACCTC
TTTGATGATAAGGTGATGAAACAGCTTAAACGTCGCCGTTATACTGGTTGGGGACGTTTGTCTCGAAAAT
TGATTAATGGTATTAGGGATAAGCAATCTGGCAAAACAATATTAGATTTTTTGAAATCAGATGGTTTTGC
CAATCGCAATTTTATGCAGCTGATCCATGATGATAGTTTGACATTTAAAGAAGACATTCAAAAAGCACAA
GTGTCTGGACAAGGCGATAGTTTACATGAACATATTGCAAATTTAGCTGGTAGCCCTGCTATTAAAAAAG
GTATTTTACAGACTGTAAAAGTTGTTGATGAATTGGTCAAAGTAATGGGGCGGCATAAGCCAGAAAATAT
CGTTATTGAAATGGCACGTGAAAATCAGACAACTCAAAAGGGCCAGAAAAATTCGCGAGAGCGTATGAAA
CGAATCGAAGAAGGTATCAAAGAATTAGGAAGTCAGATTCTTAAAGAGCATCCTGTTGAAAATACTCAAT
TGCAAAATGAAAAGCTCTATCTCTATTATCTCCAAAATGGAAGAGACATGTATGTGGACCAAGAATTAGA
TATTAATCGTTTAAGTGATTATGATGTCGATCACATTGTTCCACAAAGTTTCCTTAAAGACGATTCAATA
GACAATAAGGTCTTAACGCGTTCTGATAAAAATCGTGGTAAATCGGATAACGTTCCAAGTGAAGAAGTAG
TCAAAAAGATGAAAAACTATTGGAGACAACTTCTAAACGCCAAGTTAATCACTCAACGTAAGTTTGATAA
TTTAACGAAAGCTGAACGTGGAGGTTTGAGTGAACTTGATAAAGCTGGTTTTATCAAACGCCAATTGGTT
GAAACTCGCCAAATCACTAAGCATGTGGCACAAATTTTGGATAGTCGCATGAATACTAAATACGATGAAA
ATGATAAACTTATTCGAGAGGTTAAAGTGATTACCTTAAAATCTAAATTAGTTTCTGACTTCCGAAAAGA
TTTCCAATTCTATAAAGTACGTGAGATTAACAATTACCATCATGCCCATGATGCGTATCTAAATGCCGTC
GTTGGAACTGCTTTGATTAAGAAATATCCAAAACTTGAATCGGAGTTTGTCTATGGTGATTATAAAGTTT
ATGATGTTCGTAAAATGATTGCTAAGTCTGAGCAAGAAATAGGCAAAGCAACCGCAAAATATTTCTTTTA
CTCTAATATCATGAACTTCTTCAAAACAGAAATTACACTTGCAAATGGAGAGATTCGCAAACGCCCTCTA
ATCGAAACTAATGGGGAAACTGGAGAAATTGTCTGGGATAAAGGGCGAGATTTTGCCACAGTGCGCAAAG
TATTGTCCATGCCCCAAGTCAATATTGTCAAGAAAACAGAAGTACAGACAGGCGGATTCTCCAAGGAGTC
AATTTTACCAAAAAGAAATTCGGACAAGCTTATTGCTCGTAAAAAAGACTGGGATCCAAAAAAATATGGT
GGTTTTGATAGTCCAACGGTAGCTTATTCAGTCCTAGTGGTTGCTAAGGTGGAAAAAGGGAAATCGAAGA
AGTTAAAATCCGTTAAAGAGTTACTAGGGATCACAATTATGGAAAGAAGTTCCTTTGAAAAAAATCCGAT
TGACTTTTTAGAAGCTAAAGGATATAAGGAAGTTAAAAAAGACTTAATCATTAAACTACCTAAATATAGT
CTTTTTGAGTTATGCAACGGTCGTAAACGGATGCTGGCTAGTGCCGGAGAATTACAAAAAGGAAATGAGC
TGGCTCTGCCAAGCAAATATGTGAATTTTTTATATTTAGCTAGTCATTATGAAAAGTTGAAGGGTAGTCC
AGAAGATAACGAACAAAAACAATTGTTTGTGGAGCAGCATAAGCATTATTTAGATGAGATTATTGAGCAA
ATCAGTGAATTTTCTAAGCGTGTTATTTTAGCAGATGCCAATTTAGATAAAGTTCTTAGTGCATATAACA
AACATAGAGACAAACCAATACGTGAACAAGCAGAAAATATTATTCATTTATTTACGTTGACGAATCTTGG
AGCTCCCGCTGCTTTTAAATATTTTGATACAACAATTGATCGTAAACGATATACGTCTACAAAAGAAGTT
TTAGATGCCACTCTTATCCATCAATCCATCACTGGTCTTTATGAAACACGCATTGATTTGAGTCAGCTAG
GAGGTGACCCCAAGAAGAAGAGGAAGGTGCTCGAGCACCACCACCACCACCACTGAGATCCGGCTGCTAA
CAAAGCCCGAAAGGAAGCTGAGTTGGCTGCTGCCACCGCTGAGCAATAACTAGCATAACCCCTTGGGGCC
TCTAAACGGGTCTTGAGGGGTTTTTTGCTGAAAGGAGGAACTATATCCGGATTGGCGAATGGG
[124 nt withheld, positions 7904-8027]
C
[91 nt withheld, positions 8029-8119]
A
[49 nt withheld, positions 8121-8169]
CCTTTGACGTTGGAGTCCACGTTCTTT
[37 nt withheld, positions 8197-8233]
ACCCTATCTCGGTCTATTCTTTTGATTTATAAGGGATTTTGCCGATTTCGGCCTATTGGTTAAAAAATGA
GCTGATTTAACAAAAATTTAACGCGAATTTTAACAAAATATTAACGCTTACAATTTAGGTGGCACTTTTC
GGGGAAATGTGCGCGGAACCCCTATTTGTTTATTTTTCTAAATACATTCAAATATGTATCCGCTCATGAA
TTAATTCTTAGAAAAACTCATCGAGCATCAAATGAAACTGCAATTTATTCATATCAGGATTATCAATACC
ATATTTTTGAAAAAGCCGTTTCTGTAATGAAGGAGAAAACTCACCGAGGCAGTTCCATAGGATGGCAAGA
TCCTGGTATCGGTCTGCGATTCCGACTCGTCCAACATCAATACAACCTATTAATTTCCCCTCGTCAAAAA
TAAGGTTATCAAGTGAGAAATCACCATGAGTGACGACTGAATCCGGTGAGAATGGCAAAAGTTTATGCAT
TTCTTTCCAGACTTGTTCAACAGGCCAGCCATTACGCTCGTCATCAAAATCACTCGCATCAACCAAACCG
TTATTCATTCGTGATTGCGCCTGAGCGAGACGAAATACGCGATCGCTGTTAAAAGGACAATTACAAACAG
GAATCGAATGCAACCGGCGCAGGAACACTGCCAGCGCATCAACAATATTTTCACCTGAATCAGGATATTC
TTCTAATACCTGGAATGCTGTTTTCCCGGGGATCGCAGTGGTGAGTAACCATGCATCATCAGGAGTACGG
ATAAAATGCTTGATGGTCGGAAGAGGCATAAATTCCGTCAGCCAGTTTAGTCTGACCATCTCATCTGTAA
CATCATTGGCAACGCTACCTTTGCCATGTTTCAGAAACAACTCTGGCGCATCGGGCTTCCCATACAATCG
ATAGATTGTCGCACCTGATTGCCCGACATTATCGCGAGCCCATTTATACCCATATAAATCAGCATCCATG
TTGGAATTTAATCGCGGCCTAGAGCAAGACGTTTCCCGTTGAATATGGCTCATAACACCCCTTGTATTAC
TGTTTATGTAAGCAGACAGTTTTATTGTTCATGACCAAAATCCCTTAACGTGAGTTTTCGTTCCACTGAG
CGTCAGACCCCGTAGAAAAGATCAAAGGATCTTC
Features (pLannotate 1.2.2; 19 found; start..end, strand, type, name):
      1..589     +  rep_origin     ori: high-copy-number ColE1/pMB1/pBR322/pUC origin of replication
    775..914     -  misc_feature   bom: basis of mobility region from pBR322
   1016..1207    -  CDS            rop: Rop protein, which maintains plasmids at low copy number; rop
   1224..1604    +  CDS            YPB1_ECOLX: Protein predicted: Swiss-Prot protein existence level 4. From Escherichia coli.
   1676..1967    -  CDS            TcR (fragment): tetracycline efflux protein; tet; confers resistance to tetracycline
   1982..2003    -  protein_bind   CAP binding site: CAP binding activates transcription in the presence of cAMP. E. coli catabolite activator protein
   2016..3098    -  CDS            lacI: lac repressor; lacI; The lac repressor binds to the lac operator to inhibit transcription in E. coli. This inhibition can be relieved by adding lactose or isopropyl-β-D-thiogalactopyranoside (IPTG).
   3099..3176    -  promoter       lacI promoter: lacI
   3184..3463    -  CDS            TcR (fragment): tetracycline efflux protein; tet; confers resistance to tetracycline
   3485..3503    +  promoter       T7 promoter: promoter for bacteriophage T7 RNA polymerase
   3504..3528    +  protein_bind   lac operator: The lac repressor binds to the lac operator to inhibit transcription in E. coli. This inhibition can be relieved by adding lactose or isopropyl-β-D-thiogalactopyranoside (IPTG). lac repressor encoded by lacI
   3543..3565    +  RBS            RBS: efficient ribosome binding site from bacteriophage T7 gene 10 (Olins and Rangwala, 1989)
   3605..7708    +  CDS            Cas9: Cas9 (Csn1) endonuclease from the Streptococcus pyogenes Type II CRISPR/Cas system generates RNA-guided double strand breaks in DNA
   7736..7753    +  CDS            9xHis (fragment): 9xHis affinity tag
   7763..7812    +  CDS            SET1 (fragment): solubility-enhancement tag derived from T7 phage gene 10B
   7820..7867    +  terminator     T7 terminator: transcription terminator for bacteriophage T7 RNA polymerase
   7904..8332    +  rep_origin     f1 ori (sequence partly withheld): f1 bacteriophage origin of replication; arrow indicates direction of (+) strand synthesis
   8385..8442    +  promoter       AmpR promoter (fragment): bla
   8451..9266    -  CDS            KanR: aminoglycoside phosphotransferase; aph(3')-Ia; confers resistance to kanamycin in bacteria or G418 (Geneticin®) in eukaryotes
