[The description below was written by a language model from this plasmid's Addgene catalogue record and pLannotate feature annotations shown in this document.]
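Description:
pDL25_Cas9-His Δcys E1207C is a 9,387 bp bacterial expression plasmid built on the pET28a backbone for producing an engineered Streptococcus pyogenes Cas9 protein in E. coli. It replicates from a ColE1/pMB1-type origin and retains the pBR322-derived bom and rop elements. It also carries an f1 phage origin and is selected with kanamycin through an aminoglycoside phosphotransferase gene. A portion of the construct derives from an earlier pET28a-Cas9-His plasmid. Short tetracycline-resistance fragments, an AmpR promoter fragment and a T7 gene 10-like tag fragment called by the annotation software appear to be backbone remnants rather than functional parts.

The expression cassette follows the standard pET layout. A T7 promoter with an adjacent lac operator and the T7 gene 10 ribosome binding site drives the Cas9 coding sequence, followed by a T7 terminator. A plasmid-borne lacI gene keeps transcription repressed until IPTG induction in a host that supplies T7 RNA polymerase. According to the record, the Cas9 is flanked by SV40 nuclear localization signals at both termini and carries a C-terminal 6xHis tag for affinity purification. The feature table detects the His tag but does not annotate the NLS elements separately.

The protein carries C80S and C574S, which remove the native cysteines ("Δcys"), plus E1207C, which introduces a single engineered cysteine. Such a design typically provides one defined thiol for site-specific chemical conjugation, consistent with the associated work on a Cas9 conjugation platform. The purpose field gives the substitution as E1027C, whereas the plasmid name and mutation field say E1207C, so the position should be checked against the sequence.
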