Addgene plasmid #206286: pDL25_Cas9-His Δcys E1207C
Purpose: Bacterial expression of Cas9-His Δcys E1027C variant under T7 promoter
Depositing lab: Amit Choudhary. Depositing organization: Broad Institute. Publication: Engineering designer beta cells with a CRISPR-Cas9 conjugation platform. Lim D, Sreekanth V, Cox KJ, Law BK, Wagner BK, Karp JM, Choudhary A. Nat Commun. 2020 Aug 13;11(1):4043. doi: 10.1038/s41467-020-17725-0. PubMed 32792475.
Backbone
  Vector backbone: pET28a
  Backbone size w/o insert (bp): 5190
  Total vector size (bp): 9387
  Vector type: Bacterial Expression, CRISPR
Growth in bacteria
  Bacterial resistance: Kanamycin, 50 μg/mL
  Growth temperature: 37°C
  Growth strain: NEB Stable
  Copy number: High Copy
Gene/Insert
  Gene/Insert name: SpCas9
  Insert size (bp): 4101
  Mutation: C80S, C574S, E1207C
  Promoter: T7
  Tag / fusion protein: 6x-His (C terminal on insert); SV40 NLS (N terminal on insert); SV40 NLS (C terminal on insert)
  Cloning method: Unknown
  Sequencing primers: 5′ TAATACGACTCACTATAGGG; 3′ GCTAGTTATTGCTCAGCGG
Resource information
  A portion of this plasmid was derived from a plasmid made by: Caixia Gao lab. Addgene # 98158 (pET28a-Cas9-His)
Terms and licenses: Academic/Nonprofit Terms; Industry Terms: Not Available to Industry
How to cite: pDL25_Cas9-His Δcys E1207C was a gift from Amit Choudhary (Addgene plasmid # 206286 ; http://n2t.net/addgene:206286 ; RRID:Addgene_206286)
